>Addgene plasmid #109254 | pTHSSe_60 | depositor full sequence | sequence record 206007 | Full Sequence
GAAGACACGGAGCTCGGTACCAAATTCCAGAAAAGAGGCCTCCCGAAAGGGGGGCCTTTTTTCGTTTTGG
TCCTACTGGCGCGCCTCAGTCAGAGTATTGACTTAAAGTCTAACCTATAGGAGATCTACAGCCATCGAGA
GCTGCGAGACTGTCGCCGGATGTGTATCCGACCTGACGATGGCCCAAAAGGGCCGAAACAGTCCTCTACA
AATAATTTTGTTTAAATCAATTCATCGACGTGAAAATGGTAGATTTAAGAACTTTAGGATATTCACAGCA
GCAACAGGAAAAGATCAAGCCCAAAGTTAGGTCGACAGTCGCGCAGCATCACGAAGCGCTGGTTGGTCAT
GGGTTTACACATGCCCACATCGTAGCCTTATCGCAGCACCCTGCAGCCCTTGGCACGGTCGCCGTCAAGT
ACCAGGACATGATTGCGGCGTTGCCGGAAGCCACACATGAGGCGATCGTCGGTGTGGGGAAACAGTGGAG
CGGAGCCCGAGCGCTTGAGGCCCTGTTGACGGTCGCGGGAGAGCTGAGAGGGCCTCCCCTTCAGCTGGAC
ACGGGCCAGTTGCTGAAGATCGCGAAGCGGGGAGGAGTCACGGCGGTCGAGGCGGTGCACGCGTGGCGCA
ATGCGCTCACGGGAGCACCCCTCAACCTGACCCCGGACCAGGTAGTCGCGATTGCTTCACATGACGGGGG
TAAACAAGCGCTGGAAACGGTGCAGCGTCTGCTACCGGTGTTATGTCAGGATCATGGGCTCACGCCGGAA
CAGGTAGTGGCAATTGCGAGTCATGACGGTGGCAAACAGGCCCTGGAAACCGTACAGCGGCTGCTACCGG
TGCTGTGTCAAGCGCATGGCCTGACTCCGGACCAAGTTGTAGCCATTGCCTCGAACGGGGGCGGCAAGCA
GGCGCTGGAGACTGTTCAACGTCTGCTCCCCGTTCTGTGTCAGGCGCATGGCCTGACGCCTGCGCAGGTC
GTGGCGATCGCTTCAAACATCGGTGGGAAGCAAGCCCTGGAGACTGTCCAAAGACTGTTGCCAGTGTTGT
GTCAAGATCATGGCTTAACCCCAGATCAGGTGGTTGCGATTGCATCAAATGGAGGTGGTAAACAGGCGCT
GGAGACTGTGCAGCGCCTGTTGCCGGTTCTGTGCCAAGATCATGGGCTGACTCCGGAACAGGTTGTGGCT
ATCGCAAGCAATATTGGTGGCAAGCAGGCCCTGGAAACAGTACAGCGCCTGCTGCCTGTATTGTGTCAAG
CCCACGGTCTTACCCCCGATCAGGTAGTCGCCATAGCATCGCACGACGGCGGGAAGCAGGCCCTTGAGAC
TGTACAACGCCTCCTGCCGGTTTTGTGCCAGGCGCACGGCCTGACGCCAGCCCAGGTGGTTGCGATAGCC
AGTAATAACGGCGGTAAGCAAGCCCTTGAAACCGTTCAACGTTTGCTGCCAGTGCTGTGCCAGGATCACG
GCCTGACCCCGGATCAGGTAGTCGCCATTGCTAGCAACATTGGTGGCAAACAAGCACTGGAGACAGTTCA
ACGCTTACTGCCCGTGCTTTGCCAGGATCATGGACTGACCCCAGAGCAAGTGGTCGCGATTGCCTCGCAT
GACGGAGGTAAACAGGCCCTTGAGACTGTCCAGCGTCTGCTGCCGGTCCTTTGCCAGGCTCATGGGCTGA
CGCCCGACCAGGTGGTAGCAATCGCTTCGAACGGCGGAGGCAAACAGGCGTTAGAAACCGTTCAACGTCT
GTTACCGGTGCTGTGCCAAGCTCATGGCTTAACCCCGGCCCAGGTAGTCGCAATCGCTAGTCATGATGGT
GGGAAACAGGCATTAGAAACAGTACAACGTCTGCTCCCGGTCCTCTGTCAGGATCACGGTCTGACCCCGG
ATCAGGTTGTAGCAATCGCTAGCAATATTGGTGGTAAACAGGCGCTGGAAACAGTGCAAAGATTATTACC
AGTTCTGTGTCAGGACCATGGCCTGACACCTGAGCAGGTCGTAGCGATCGCAAGTAATATTGGAGGTAAA
CAGGCCCTGGAAACCGTGCAGCGTCTGCTGCCTGTGCTCTGTCAAGCGCATGGTCTGACTCCGGATCAGG
TTGTCGCGATCGCCAGTAACGGGGGAGGGAAACAGGCACTCGAGACTGTGCAGAGATTGCTGCCGGTCCT
GTGTCAGGCGCATGGTCTGACCCCAGCGCAGGTCGTGGCAATCGCTTCCAACATAGGTGGTAAACAGGCC
CTCGAAACTGTCCAACGGCTGTTACCGGTACTGTGCCAGGATCATGGTCTGACCCCTGAGCAGGTAGTGG
CTATTGCATCCAACGGAGGGGGCAGACCCGCACTGGAGTCAATCGTGGCCCAGCTTTCGAGGCCGGACCC
CGCGCTGGCCGCACTCACTAATGATCATCTTGTAGCGCTGGCCTGCCTCGGCGGACGACCCGCCTTGGAT
GCGGTGAAGAAGGGGCTCCCGCACGCGCCTGCATTGATTAAGCGGACCAACAGAAGGATTCCCGAGAGGA
CATCACATCGAGTGGCAGATCACGCGCAAGTGGTCCGCGTGCTCGGATTCTTCCAGTGTCACTCCCACCC
CGCACAAGCGTTCGATGACGCCATGACTCAATTTGGTATGTCGAGACACGGACTGCTGCAGCTCTTTCGT
AGAGTCGGTGTCACAGAACTCGAGGCCCGCTCGGGCACACTGCCTCCCGCCTCCCAGCGGTGGGACAGGA
TTCTCCAAGCGAGCGGTATGAAACGCGCGAAGCCTTCACCTACGTCAACTCAGACACCTGACCAGGCGAG
CCTTCATGCGTTCGCAGACTCGCTGGAGAGGGATTTGGACGCGCCCTCGCCCATGCATGAAGGGGACCAA
ACTCGCGCGTCATAATAGGTTTCAGCCAAAAAACTTAAGACCGCCGGTCTTGTCCACTACCTTGCAGTAA
TGCGGTGGACAGGATCGGCGGTTTTCTTTTCTCTTCTCAAGCTTATCCCGAAAATTTATCAAAAAGAGTA
TTGACTTATATTGAGTCGTATAGGATACTTACAGCCATCGAGAGCTGCGAGCTGTCACCGGATGTGCTTT
CCGGTCTGATGAGTCCGTGAGGACGAAACAGCCTCTACAAATAATTTTGTTTAATCACACAGGAAAGTAC
TAGATGAGCAAAGGAGAAGAACTTTTCACTGGAGTTGTCCCAATTCTTGTTGAATTAGATGGTGATGTTA
ATGGGCACAAATTTTCTGTCCGTGGAGAGGGTGAAGGTGATGCTACAAACGGAAAACTCACCCTTAAATT
TATTTGCACTACTGGAAAACTACCTGTTCCGTGGCCAACACTTGTCACTACTCTGACCTATGGTGTTCAA
TGCTTTTCCCGTTATCCGGATCACATGAAACGGCATGACTTTTTCAAGAGTGCCATGCCCGAAGGTTATG
TACAGGAACGCACTATATCTTTCAAAGATGACGGGACCTACAAGACGCGTGCTGAAGTCAAGTTTGAAGG
TGATACCCTTGTTAATCGTATCGAGTTAAAGGGTATTGATTTTAAAGAAGATGGAAACATTCTTGGACAC
AAACTCGAGTACAACTTTAACTCACACAATGTATACATCACGGCAGACAAACAAAAGAATGGAATCAAAG
CTAACTTCAAAATTCGCCACAACGTTGAAGATGGTTCCGTTCAACTAGCAGACCATTATCAACAAAATAC
TCCAATTGGCGATGGCCCTGTCCTTTTACCAGACAACCATTACCTGTCGACACAATCTGTCCTTTCGAAA
GATCCCAACGAAAAGCGTGACCACATGGTCCTTCTTGAGTTTGTAACTGCTGCTGGGATTACACATGGCA
TGGATGAGCTCTACAAATAATACTAGAGCCAGGCATCAAATAAAACGAAAGGCTCAGTCGAAAGACTGGG
CCTTTCGTTTTATCTGTTGTTTGTCGGTGAACGCTCTCTACTAGAGTCACACTGGCTCACCTTCGGGTGG
GCCTTTCTGCGTTTATACGCTATGTCTTCTACTAGTAGCGGCCGCTGCAGTCCGGCAAAAAAGGGCAAGG
TGTCACCACCCTGCCCTTTTTCTTTAAAACCGAAAAGATTACTTCGCGTTATGCAGGCTTCCTCGCTCAC
TGACTCGCTGCGCTCGGTCGTTCGGCTGCGGCGAGCGGTATCAGCTCACTCAAAGGCGGTAATGACAGTA
AGACGGGTAAGCCTGTTGATGATACCGCTGCCTTACTGGGTGCATTAGCCAGTCTGAATGACCTGTCACG
GGATAATCCGAAGTGGTCAGACTGGAAAATCAGAGGGCAGGAACTGCTGAACAGCAAAAAGTCAGATAGC
ACCACATAGCAGACCCGCCATAAAACGCCCTGAGAAGCCCGTGACGGGCTTTTCTTGTATTATGGGTAGT
TTCCTTGCATGAATCCATAAAAGGCGCCTGTAGTGCCATTTACCCCCATTCACTGCCAGAGCCGTGAGCG
CAGCGAACTGAATGTCACGAAAAAGACAGCGACTCAGGTGCCTGATGGTCGGAGACAAAAGGAATATTCA
GCGATTTGCCCGAGCTTGCGAGGGTGCTACTTAAGCCTTTAGGGTTTTAAGGTCTGTTTTGTAGAGGAGC
AAACAGCGTTTGCGACATCCTTTTGTAATACTGCGGAACTGACTAAAGTAGTGAGTTATACACAGGGCTG
GGATCTATTCTTTTTATCTTTTTTTATTCTTTCTTTATTCTATAAATTATAACCACTTGAATATAAACAA
AAAAAACACACAAAGGTCTAGCGGAATTTACAGAGGGTCTAGCAGAATTTACAAGTTTTCCAGCAAAGGT
CTAGCAGAATTTACAGATACCCACAACTCAAAGGAAAAGGACTAGTAATTATCATTGACTAGCCCATCTC
AATTGGTATAGTGATTAAAATCACCTAGACCAATTGAGATGTATGTCTGAATTAGTTGTTTTCAAAGCAA
ATGAACTAGCGATTAGTCGCTATGACTTAACGGAGCATGAAACCAAGCTAATTTTATGCTGTGTGGCACT
ACTCAACCCCACGATTGAAAACCCTACAAGGAAAGAACGGACGGTATCGTTCACTTATAACCAATACGCT
CAGATGATGAACATCAGTAGGGAAAATGCTTATGGTGTATTAGCTAAAGCAACCAGAGAGCTGATGACGA
GAACTGTGGAAATCAGGAATCCTTTGGTTAAAGGCTTTGAGATTTTCCAGTGGACAAACTATGCCAAGTT
CTCAAGCGAAAAATTAGAATTAGTTTTTAGTGAAGAGATATTGCCTTATCTTTTCCAGTTAAAAAAATTC
ATAAAATATAATCTGGAACATGTTAAGTCTTTTGAAAACAAATACTCTATGAGGATTTATGAGTGGTTAT
TAAAAGAACTAACACAAAAGAAAACTCACAAGGCAAATATAGAGATTAGCCTTGATGAATTTAAGTTCAT
GTTAATGCTTGAAAATAACTACCATGAGTTTAAAAGGCTTAACCAATGGGTTTTGAAACCAATAAGTAAA
GATTTAAACACTTACAGCAATATGAAATTGGTGGTTGATAAGCGAGGCCGCCCGACTGATACGTTGATTT
TCCAAGTTGAACTAGATAGACAAATGGATCTCGTAACCGAACTTGAGAACAACCAGATAAAAATGAATGG
TGACAAAATACCAACAACCATTACATCAGATTCCTACCTACATAACGGACTAAGAAAAACACTACACGAT
GCTTTAACTGCAAAAATTCAGCTCACCAGTTTTGAGGCAAAATTTTTGAGTGACATGCAAAGTAAGTATG
ATCTCAATGGTTCGTTCTCATGGCTCACGCAAAAACAACGAACCACACTAGAGAACATACTGGCTAAATA
CGGAAGGATCTGAGGTTCTTATGGCTCTTGTATCTATCAGTGAAGCATCAAGACTAACAAACAAAAGTAG
AACAACTGTTCACCGTTACATATCAAAGGGAAAACTGTCCATATGCACAGATGAAAACGGTGTAAAAAAG
ATAGATACATCAGAGCTTTTACGAGTTTTTGGTGCATTCAAAGCTGTTCACCATGAACAGATCGACAATG
TAACAGATGAACAGCATGTAACACCTAATAGAACAGGTGAAACCAGTAAAACAAAGCAACTAGAACATGA
AATTGAACACCTGAGACAACTTGTTACAGCTCAACAGTCACACATAGACAGCCTGAAACAGGCGATGCTG
CTTATCGAATCAAAGCTGCCGACAACACGGGAGCCAGTGACGCCTCCCGTGGGGAAAAAATCATGGCAAT
TCTGGAAGAAATAGCGCTTTCAGCCGGCAAACCGGCTGAAGCCGGATCTGCGATTCTGATAACAAACTAG
CAACACCAGAACAGCCCGTTTGCGGGCAGCAAAACCCGTACCGATTATCAAAAAGGATCTTCACCTAGAT
CCTTTTAAATTAAAAATGAAGTTTTAAATCAATCTAAAGTATATATGAGTAAACTTGGTCTGACAGCTCG
AGGCTTGGATTCTCACCAATAAAAAACGCCCGGCGGCAACCGAGCGTTCTGAACAAATCCAGATGGAGTT
CTGAGGTCATTACTGGATCTATCAACAGGAGTCCAAGCGAGCTCGATATCAAATTACGCCCCGCCCTGCC
ACTCATCGCAGTACTGTTGTAATTCATTAAGCATTCTGCCGACATGGAAGCCATCACAAACGGCATGATG
AACCTGAATCGCCAGCGGCATCAGCACCTTGTCGCCTTGCGTATAATATTTGCCCATGGTGAAAACGGGG
GCGAAGAAGTTGTCCATATTGGCCACGTTTAAATCAAAACTGGTGAAACTCACCCAGGGATTGGCTGAGA
CGAAAAACATATTCTCAATAAACCCTTTAGGGAAATAGGCCAGGTTTTCACCGTAACACGCCACATCTTG
CGAATATATGTGTAGAAACTGCCGGAAATCGTCGTGGTATTCACTCCAGAGCGATGAAAACGTTTCAGTT
TGCTCATGGAAAACGGTGTAACAAGGGTGAACACTATCCCATATCACCAGCTCACCGTCTTTCATTGCCA
TACGAAATTCCGGATGAGCATTCATCAGGCGGGCAAGAATGTGAATAAAGGCCGGATAAAACTTGTGCTT
ATTTTTCTTTACGGTCTTTAAAAAGGCCGTAATATCCAGCTGAACGGTCTGGTTATAGGTACATTGAGCA
ACTGACTGAAATGCCTCAAAATGTTCTTTACGATGCCATTGGGATATATCAACGGTGGTATATCCAGTGA
TTTTTTTCTCCATTTTAGCTTCCTTAGCTCCTGAAAATCTCGATAACTCAAAAAATACGCCCGGTAGTGA
TCTTATTTCATTATGGTGAAAGTTGGAACCTCTTACGTGCCCGATCAACTCGAGTGCCACCTGACGTCTA
AGAAACCATTATTATCATGACATTAACCTATAAAAATAGGCGTATCACGAGGCAGAATTTCAGATAAAAA
AAATCCTTAGCTTTCGCTAAGGATGATTTCTGGAATTCGCGGCCGCTTCTAGAG
Features (pLannotate 1.2.2; 14 found; start..end, strand, type, name):
    249..2882    +  CDS            avrBs3 (fragment): AVRB3_XANEU - Experimental evidence at protein level: Swiss-Prot protein existence level 1. Avirulence protein. Acts as a transcription factor in C.annuum plants. In susceptible plants lacking the Bs3 resistance gene induces expression of a number of genes, including genes homologous to a family of auxin-induced genes, alpha-expansin genes, pectate lyase, anthocyanidin glucoside rhamnosyl transferase and at least one transcription factor, UPA20. Their expression leads to plant hypertrophy in mesophyll cells, probably mainly mediated by UPA20 (PubMed:17962565). In resistant plants induces the h
   3062..3111    +  misc_RNA       sTRSV HHRz: hammerhead ribozyme from the tobacco ringspot virus satellite RNA (Khvorova et al., 2003)
   3154..3867    +  CDS            Superfolder GFP: Superfolder GFP is a basic (constitutively fluorescent) green fluorescent protein published in 2005, derived from Aequorea victoria. It is reported to be a very rapidly-maturing weak dimer.
   3887..3958    +  terminator     rrnB T1 terminator: transcription terminator T1 from the E. coli rrnB gene
   3974..4001    +  terminator     T7Te terminator: phage T7 early transcription terminator
   4020..4040    +  misc_feature   BioBrick suffix: universal suffix for all parts
   4041..4098    +  terminator     his operon terminator: This putative transcriptin terminator from the E. coli his operon has a 2-bp deletion introduced during synthesis. Its efficiency has not been determined.
   4673..4895    +  rep_origin     pSC101 ori: low-copy replication origin that requires the Rep101 protein
   4943..5893    +  CDS            Rep101: RepA protein needed for replication with the pSC101 origin; rep101
   6519..6613    -  terminator     lambda t0 terminator: transcription terminator from phage lambda
   6637..7293    -  CDS            cat: CAT_ECOLX - Experimental evidence at protein level: Swiss-Prot protein existence level 1. This enzyme is an effector of chloramphenicol resistance in bacteria. From Escherichia coli. This protein is used as a marker in many commonly used cloning vectors, such as pACYC184.
   7294..7391    -  promoter       cat promoter: promoter of the E. coli cat gene encoding chloramphenicol acetyltransferase
   7477..7520    -  terminator     bacterial terminator: putative bacterial transcription terminator
   7523..7544    +  misc_feature   BioBrick prefix: BioBrick prefix for parts that do not start with "ATG"
