>Addgene plasmid #109254 | pTHSSe_60 | addgene full sequence | sequence record 212169 | Addgene NGS Result
GGAGCTCGGTACCAAATTCCAGAAAAGAGGCCTCCCGAAAGGGGGGCCTTTTTTCGTTTTGGTCCTACTG
GCGCGCCTCAGTCAGAGTATTGACTTAAAGTCTAACCTATAGGAGATCTACAGCCATCGAGAGCTGCGAG
ACTGTCGCCGGATGTGTATCCGACCTGACGATGGCCCAAAAGGGCCGAAACAGTCCTCTACAAATAATTT
TGTTTAAATCAATTCATCGATGTGAAAATGGTAGATTTAAGAACTTTAGGATATTCACAGCAGCAACAGG
AAAAGATCAAGCCCAAAGTTAGGTCGACAGTCGCGCAGCATCACGAAGCGCTGGTTGGTCATGGGTTTAC
ACATGCCCACATCGTAGCCTTATCGCAGCACCCTGCAGCCCTTGGCACGGTCGCCGTCAAGTACCAGGAC
ATGATTGCGGCGTTGCCGGAAGCCACACATGAGGCGATCGTCGGTGTGGGGAAACAGTGGAGCGGAGCCC
GAGCGCTTGAGGCCCTGTTGACGGTCGCGGGAGAGCTGAGAGGGCCTCCCCTTCAGCTGGACACGGGCCA
GTTGCTGAAGATCGCGAAGCGGGGAGGAGTCACGGCGGTCGAGGCGGTGCACGCGTGGCGCAATGCGCTC
ACGGGAGCACCCCTCAACCTGACCCCGGACCAGGTAGTCGCGATTGCTTCACATGACGGGGGTAAACAAG
CGCTGGAAACGGTGCAGCGTCTGCTACCGGTGTTATGTCAGGATCATGGGCTCACGCCGGAACAGGTAGT
GGCAATTGCGAGTCATGACGGTGGCAAACAGGCCCTGGAAACCGTACAGCGGCTGCTACCGGTGCTGTGT
CAAGCGCATGGCCTGACTCCGGACCAAGTTGTAGCCATTGCCTCGAACGGGGGCGGCAAGCAGGCGCTGG
AGACTGTTCAACGTCTGCTCCCCGTTCTGTGTCAGGCGCATGGCCTGACGCCTGCGCAGGTCGTGGCGAT
CGCTTCAAACATCGGTGGGAAGCAAGCCCTGGAGACTGTCCAAAGACTGTTGCCAGTGTTGTGTCAAGAT
CATGGCTTAACCCCAGATCAGGTGGTTGCGATTGCATCAAATGGAGGTGGTAAACAGGCGCTGGAGACTG
TGCAGCGCCTGTTGCCGGTTCTGTGCCAAGATCATGGGCTGACTCCGGAACAGGTTGTGGCTATCGCAAG
CAATATTGGTGGCAAGCAGGCCCTGGAAACAGTACAGCGCCTGCTGCCTGTATTGTGTCAAGCCCACGGT
CTTACCCCCGATCAGGTAGTCGCCATAGCATCGCACGACGGCGGGAAGCAGGCCCTTGAGACTGTACAAC
GCCTCCTGCCGGTTTTGTGCCAGGCGCACGGCCTGACGCCAGCCCAGGTGGTTGCGATAGCCAGTAATAA
CGGCGGTAAGCAAGCCCTTGAAACCGTTCAACGTTTGCTGCCAGTGCTGTGCCAGGATCACGGCCTGACC
CCGGATCAGGTAGTCGCCATTGCTAGCAACATTGGTGGCAAACAAGCACTGGAGACAGTTCAACGCTTAC
TGCCCGTGCTTTGCCAGGATCATGGACTGACCCCAGAGCAAGTGGTCGCGATTGCCTCGCATGACGGAGG
TAAACAGGCCCTTGAGACTGTCCAGCGTCTGCTGCCGGTCCTTTGCCAGGCTCATGGGCTGACGCCCGAC
CAGGTGGTAGCAATCGCTTCGAACGGCGGAGGCAAACAGGCGTTAGAAACCGTTCAACGTCTGTTACCGG
TGCTGTGCCAAGCTCATGGCTTAACCCCGGCCCAGGTAGTCGCAATCGCTAGTCATGATGGTGGGAAACA
GGCATTAGAAACAGTACAACGTCTGCTCCCGGTCCTCTGTCAGGATCACGGTCTGACCCCGGATCAGGTT
GTAGCAATCGCTAGCAATATTGGTGGTAAACAGGCGCTGGAAACAGTGCAAAGATTATTACCAGTTCTGT
GTCAGGACCATGGCCTGACACCTGAGCAGGTCGTAGCGATCGCAAGTAATATTGGAGGTAAACAGGCCCT
GGAAACCGTGCAGCGTCTGCTGCCTGTGCTCTGTCAAGCGCATGGTCTGACTCCGGATCAGGTTGTCGCG
ATCGCCAGTAACGGGGGAGGGAAACAGGCACTCGAGACTGTGCAGAGATTGCTGCCGGTCCTGTGTCAGG
CGCATGGTCTGACCCCAGCGCAGGTCGTGGCAATCGCTTCCAACATAGGTGGTAAACAGGCCCTCGAAAC
TGTCCAACGGCTGTTACCGGTACTGTGCCAGGATCATGGTCTGACCCCTGAGCAGGTAGTGGCTATTGCA
TCCAACGGAGGGGGCAGACCCGCACTGGAGTCAATCGTGGCCCAGCTTTCGAGGCCGGACCCCGCGCTGG
CCGCACTCACTAATGATCATCTTGTAGCGCTGGCCTGCCTCGGCGGACGACCCGCCTTGGATGCGGTGAA
GAAGGGGCTCCCGCACGCGCCTGCATTGATTAAGCGGACCAACAGAAGGATTCCCGAGAGGACATCACAT
CGAGTGGCAGATCACGCGCAAGTGGTCCGCGTGCTCGGATTCTTCCAGTGTCACTCCCACCCCGCACAAG
CGTTCGATGACGCCATGACTCAATTTGGTATGTCGAGACACGGACTGCTGCAGCTCTTTCGTAGAGTCGG
TGTCACAGAACTCGAGGCCCGCTCGGGCACACTGCCTCCCGCCTCCCAGCGGTGGGACAGGATTCTCCAA
GCGAGCGGTATGAAACGCGCGAAGCCTTCACCTACGTCAACTCAGACACCTGACCAGGCGAGCCTTCATG
CGTTCGCAGACTCGCTGGAGAGGGATTTGGACGCGCCCTCGCCCATGCATGAAGGGGACCAAACTCGCGC
GTCATAATAGGTTTCAGCCAAAAAACTTAAGACCGCCGGTCTTGTCCACTACCTTGCAGTAATGCGGTGG
ACAGGATCGGCGGTTTTCTTTTCTCTTCTCAAGCTTATCCCGAAAATTTATCAAAAAGAGTATTGACTTA
TATTGAGTCGTATAGGATACTTACAGCCATCGAGAGCTGCGAGCTGTCACCGGATGTGCTTTCCGGTCTG
ATGAGTCCGTGAGGACGAAACAGCCTCTACAAATAATTTTGTTTAATCACACAGGAAAGTACTAGATGAG
CAAAGGAGAAGAACTTTTCACTGGAGTTGTCCCAATTCTTGTTGAATTAGATGGTGATGTTAATGGGCAC
AAATTTTCTGTCCGTGGAGAGGGTGAAGGTGATGCTACAAACGGAAAACTCACCCTTAAATTTATTTGCA
CTACTGGAAAACTACCTGTTCCGTGGCCAACACTTGTCACTACTCTGACCTATGGTGTTCAATGCTTTTC
CCGTTATCCGGATCACATGAAACGGCATGACTTTTTCAAGAGTGCCATGCCCGAAGGTTATGTACAGGAA
CGCACTATATCTTTCAAAGATGACGGGACCTACAAGACGCGTGCTGAAGTCAAGTTTGAAGGTGATACCC
TTGTTAATCGTATCGAGTTAAAGGGTATTGATTTTAAAGAAGATGGAAACATTCTTGGACACAAACTCGA
GTACAACTTTAACTCACACAATGTATACATCACGGCAGACAAACAAAAGAATGGAATCAAAGCTAACTTC
AAAATTCGCCACAACGTTGAAGATGGTTCCGTTCAACTAGCAGACCATTATCAACAAAATACTCCAATTG
GCGATGGCCCTGTCCTTTTACCAGACAACCATTACCTGTCGACACAATCTGTCCTTTCGAAAGATCCCAA
CGAAAAGCGTGACCACATGGTCCTTCTTGAGTTTGTAACTGCTGCTGGGATTACACATGGCATGGATGAG
CTCTACAAATAATACTAGAGCCAGGCATCAAATAAAACGAAAGGCTCAGTCGAAAGACTGGGCCTTTCGT
TTTATCTGTTGTTTGTCGGTGAACGCTCTCTACTAGAGTCACACTGGCTCACCTTCGGGTGGGCCTTTCT
GCGTTTATACGCTATGTCTTCTACTAGTAGCGGCCGCTGCAGTCCGGCAAAAAAGGGCAAGGTGTCACCA
CCCTGCCCTTTTTCTTTAAAACCGAAAAGATTACTTCGCGTTATGCAGGCTTCCTCGCTCACTGACTCGC
TGCGCTCGGTCGTTCGGCTGCGGCGAGCGGTATCAGCTCACTCAAAGGCGGTAATGACAGTAAGACGGGT
AAGCCTGTTGATGATACCGCTGCCTTACTGGGTGCATTAGCCAGTCTGAATGACCTGTCACGGGATAATC
CGAAGTGGTCAGACTGGAAAATCAGAGGGCAGGAACTGCTGAACAGCAAAAAGTCAGATAGCACCACATA
GCAGACCCGCCATAAAACGCCCTGAGAAGCCCGTGACGGGCTTTTCTTGTATTATGGGTAGTTTCCTTGC
ATGAATCCATAAAAGGCGCCTGTAGTGCCATTTACCCCCATTCACTGCCAGAGCCGTGAGCGCAGCGAAC
TGAATGTCACGAAAAAGACAGCGACTCAGGTGCCTGATGGTCGGAGACAAAAGGAATATTCAGCGATTTG
CCCGAGCTTGCGAGGGTGCTACTTAAGCCTTTAGGGTTTTAAGGTCTGTTTTGTAGAGGAGCAAACAGCG
TTTGCGACATCCTTTTGTAATACTGCGGAACTGACTAAAGTAGTGAGTTATACACAGGGCTGGGATCTAT
TCTTTTTATCTTTTTTTATTCTTTCTTTATTCTATAAATTATAACCACTTGAATATAAACAAAAAAAACA
CACAAAGGTCTAGCGGAATTTACAGAGGGTCTAGCAGAATTTACAAGTTTTCCAGCAAAGGTCTAGCAGA
ATTTACAGATACCCACAACTCAAAGGAAAAGGACTAGTAATTATCATTGACTAGCCCATCTCAATTGGTA
TAGTGATTAAAATCACCTAGACCAATTGAGATGTATGTCTGAATTAGTTGTTTTCAAAGCAAATGAACTA
GCGATTAGTCGCTATGACTTAACGGAGCATGAAACCAAGCTAATTTTATGCTGTGTGGCACTACTCAACC
CCACGATTGAAAACCCTACAAGGAAAGAACGGACGGTATCGTTCACTTATAACCAATACGCTCAGATGAT
GAACATCAGTAGGGAAAATGCTTATGGTGTATTAGCTAAAGCAACCAGAGAGCTGATGACGAGAACTGTG
GAAATCAGGAATCCTTTGGTTAAAGGCTTTGAGATTTTCCAGTGGACAAACTATGCCAAGTTCTCAAGCG
AAAAATTAGAATTAGTTTTTAGTGAAGAGATATTGCCTTATCTTTTCCAGTTAAAAAAATTCATAAAATA
TAATCTGGAACATGTTAAGTCTTTTGAAAACAAATACTCTATGAGGATTTATGAGTGGTTATTAAAAGAA
CTAACACAAAAGAAAACTCACAAGGCAAATATAGAGATTAGCCTTGATGAATTTAAGTTCATGTTAATGC
TTGAAAATAACTACCATGAGTTTAAAAGGCTTAACCAATGGGTTTTGAAACCAATAAGTAAAGATTTAAA
CACTTACAGCAATATGAAATTGGTGGTTGATAAGCGAGGCCGCCCGACTGATACGTTGATTTTCCAAGTT
GAACTAGATAGACAAATGGATCTCGTAACCGAACTTGAGAACAACCAGATAAAAATGAATGGTGACAAAA
TACCAACAACCATTACATCAGATTCCTACCTACATAACGGACTAAGAAAAACACTACACGATGCTTTAAC
TGCAAAAATTCAGCTCACCAGTTTTGAGGCAAAATTTTTGAGTGACATGCAAAGTAAGTATGATCTCAAT
GGTTCGTTCTCATGGCTCACGCAAAAACAACGAACCACACTAGAGAACATACTGGCTAAATACGGAAGGA
TCTGAGGTTCTTATGGCTCTTGTATCTATCAGTGAAGCATCAAGACTAACAAACAAAAGTAGAACAACTG
TTCACCGTTACATATCAAAGGGAAAACTGTCCATATGCACAGATGAAAACGGTGTAAAAAAGATAGATAC
ATCAGAGCTTTTACGAGTTTTTGGTGCATTCAAAGCTGTTCACCATGAACAGATCGACAATGTAACAGAT
GAACAGCATGTAACACCTAATAGAACAGGTGAAACCAGTAAAACAAAGCAACTAGAACATGAAATTGAAC
ACCTGAGACAACTTGTTACAGCTCAACAGTCACACATAGACAGCCTGAAACAGGCGATGCTGCTTATCGA
ATCAAAGCTGCCGACAACACGGGAGCCAGTGACGCCTCCCGTGGGGAAAAAATCATGGCAATTCTGGAAG
AAATAGCGCTTTCAGCCGGCAAACCGGCTGAAGCCGGATCTGCGATTCTGATAACAAACTAGCAACACCA
GAACAGCCCGTTTGCGGGCAGCAAAACCCGTACCGATTATCAAAAAGGATCTTCACCTAGATCCTTTTAA
ATTAAAAATGAAGTTTTAAATCAATCTAAAGTATATATGAGTAAACTTGGTCTGACAGCTCGAGGCTTGG
ATTCTCACCAATAAAAAACGCCCGGCGGCAACCGAGCGTTCTGAACAAATCCAGATGGAGTTCTGAGGTC
ATTACTGGATCTATCAACAGGAGTCCAAGCGAGCTCGATATCAAATTACGCCCCGCCCTGCCACTCATCG
CAGTACTGTTGTAATTCATTAAGCATTCTGCCGACATGGAAGCCATCACAAACGGCATGATGAACCTGAA
TCGCCAGCGGCATCAGCACCTTGTCGCCTTGCGTATAATATTTGCCCATGGTGAAAACGGGGGCGAAGAA
GTTGTCCATATTGGCCACGTTTAAATCAAAACTGGTGAAACTCACCCAGGGATTGGCTGAGACGAAAAAC
ATATTCTCAATAAACCCTTTAGGGAAATAGGCCAGGTTTTCACCGTAACACGCCACATCTTGCGAATATA
TGTGTAGAAACTGCCGGAAATCGTCGTGGTATTCACTCCAGAGCGATGAAAACGTTTCAGTTTGCTCATG
GAAAACGGTGTAACAAGGGTGAACACTATCCCATATCACCAGCTCACCGTCTTTCATTGCCATACGAAAT
TCCGGATGAGCATTCATCAGGCGGGCAAGAATGTGAATAAAGGCCGGATAAAACTTGTGCTTATTTTTCT
TTACGGTCTTTAAAAAGGCCGTAATATCCAGCTGAACGGTCTGGTTATAGGTACATTGAGCAACTGACTG
AAATGCCTCAAAATGTTCTTTACGATGCCATTGGGATATATCAACGGTGGTATATCCAGTGATTTTTTTC
TCCATTTTAGCTTCCTTAGCTCCTGAAAATCTCGATAACTCAAAAAATACGCCCGGTAGTGATCTTATTT
CATTATGGTGAAAGTTGGAACCTCTTACGTGCCCGATCAACTCGAGTGCCACCTGACGTCTAAGAAACCA
TTATTATCATGACATTAACCTATAAAAATAGGCGTATCACGAGGCAGAATTTCAGATAAAAAAAATCCTT
AGCTTTCGCTAAGGATGATTTCTGGAATTCGCGGCCGCTTCTAGAGGAAGACAC
Features (pLannotate 1.2.2; 14 found; start..end, strand, type, name):
    241..2874    +  CDS            avrBs3 (fragment): AVRB3_XANEU - Experimental evidence at protein level: Swiss-Prot protein existence level 1. Avirulence protein. Acts as a transcription factor in C.annuum plants. In susceptible plants lacking the Bs3 resistance gene induces expression of a number of genes, including genes homologous to a family of auxin-induced genes, alpha-expansin genes, pectate lyase, anthocyanidin glucoside rhamnosyl transferase and at least one transcription factor, UPA20. Their expression leads to plant hypertrophy in mesophyll cells, probably mainly mediated by UPA20 (PubMed:17962565). In resistant plants induces the h
   3054..3103    +  misc_RNA       sTRSV HHRz: hammerhead ribozyme from the tobacco ringspot virus satellite RNA (Khvorova et al., 2003)
   3146..3859    +  CDS            Superfolder GFP: Superfolder GFP is a basic (constitutively fluorescent) green fluorescent protein published in 2005, derived from Aequorea victoria. It is reported to be a very rapidly-maturing weak dimer.
   3879..3950    +  terminator     rrnB T1 terminator: transcription terminator T1 from the E. coli rrnB gene
   3966..3993    +  terminator     T7Te terminator: phage T7 early transcription terminator
   4012..4032    +  misc_feature   BioBrick suffix: universal suffix for all parts
   4033..4090    +  terminator     his operon terminator: This putative transcriptin terminator from the E. coli his operon has a 2-bp deletion introduced during synthesis. Its efficiency has not been determined.
   4665..4887    +  rep_origin     pSC101 ori: low-copy replication origin that requires the Rep101 protein
   4935..5885    +  CDS            Rep101: RepA protein needed for replication with the pSC101 origin; rep101
   6511..6605    -  terminator     lambda t0 terminator: transcription terminator from phage lambda
   6629..7285    -  CDS            cat: CAT_ECOLX - Experimental evidence at protein level: Swiss-Prot protein existence level 1. This enzyme is an effector of chloramphenicol resistance in bacteria. From Escherichia coli. This protein is used as a marker in many commonly used cloning vectors, such as pACYC184.
   7286..7383    -  promoter       cat promoter: promoter of the E. coli cat gene encoding chloramphenicol acetyltransferase
   7469..7512    -  terminator     bacterial terminator: putative bacterial transcription terminator
   7515..7536    +  misc_feature   BioBrick prefix: BioBrick prefix for parts that do not start with "ATG"
