[The description below was written by a language model from this plasmid's Addgene catalogue record and pLannotate feature annotations shown in this document.]
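Description:
pTHSSe_60 is a 7.5 kb low-copy bacterial expression plasmid for E. coli. The backbone is not named in the record, but the annotated features show that it replicates from the pSC101 origin with its cognate Rep101 (RepA) initiator protein. It is selected with chloramphenicol through a cat gene driven by its native promoter and followed by the lambda t0 terminator. BioBrick prefix and suffix scars and several flanking terminators (a his operon terminator and a putative bacterial terminator) insulate the payload from the backbone.

The payload has two parts on the same strand. The first is a roughly 2.6 kb open reading frame that the annotation software matches to a fragment of the Xanthomonas effector AvrBs3. This is consistent with a designed TAL effector DNA-binding protein, presumably the "TALEsp2" named in the record, although the tables do not label it as such and annotate no promoter for it. The second is a superfolder GFP reporter preceded by an sTRSV hammerhead ribozyme, which cleaves the 5′ leader so that translation is insulated from upstream sequence context. The reporter is terminated by rrnB T1 and T7Te. The catalogue states that sfGFP is driven by the TALEsp2 stabilized promoter, which lies in the unannotated interval upstream of the ribozyme.

According to the associated publication title, such promoters give constant expression at any copy number. The layout fits a design in which the co-encoded TALE represses the output promoter, so that repressor dosage rises with plasmid copy and offsets the increase in reporter gene dosage. Here GFP provides the readout in a low-copy context. The depositor and repository sequences have the same length and the same features, offset by eight bases.
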