Addgene plasmid #109254: pTHSSe_60
Purpose: TALEsp2 stabilized promoter driving GFP
Depositing lab: Christopher Voigt. Depositing organization: Massachusetts Institute of Technology. Publication: Engineered promoters enable constant gene expression at any copy number in bacteria. Segall-Shapiro TH, Sontag ED, Voigt CA. Nat Biotechnol. 2018 Mar 19. pii: nbt.4111. doi: 10.1038/nbt.4111. PubMed 29553576.
Backbone
  Vector backbone: unknown
  Vector type: Bacterial Expression
Growth in bacteria
  Bacterial resistance: Chloramphenicol, 25 μg/mL
  Growth temperature: 37°C
  Growth strain: DH5alpha
  Copy number: Low Copy
Gene/Insert
  Gene/Insert name: sfGFP
  Species: Synthetic
  Promoter: TALEsp2 stabilized promoter
  Cloning method: Restriction Enzyme; 5′ cloning site unknown (unknown if destroyed); 3′ cloning site unknown (unknown if destroyed)
Terms and licenses: Academic/Nonprofit Terms; Industry Terms: Not Available to Industry
How to cite: pTHSSe_60 was a gift from Christopher Voigt (Addgene plasmid # 109254 ; http://n2t.net/addgene:109254 ; RRID:Addgene_109254)
